>Addgene plasmid #158420 | pEMS2230 | addgene full sequence | sequence record 309096 | Addgene NGS Result
CTGCGCGCTCGCTCGCTCACTGAGGCCGCCCGGGCAAAGCCCGGGCGTCGGGCGACCTTTGGTCGCCCGG
CCTCAGTGAGCGAGCGAGCGCGCAGAGAGGGAGTGGCCAACTCCATCACTAGGGGTTCCTTGTAGTTAAT
GATTAACCCGCCATGCTACTTATCTACGTAGCCATGCTCTAGGAAGATCGGAATTCCCTAGGCCGGCCAC
CTGGCCACGATGCTCTAGTGTAAAGCACCCATCAGATATCAGACGTGAAGAACCCCTCAGTAACTTCCTA
CACCTGCACATTGGGCTTCTGGTCGGTGGGTCCAGCTGAGGATCTAGCCTCTATCACCCAAAGAGAGTCA
GGGAAAGAGGATATACCATCATAGCACCTCTTTCCACATTACCTCAAAGCCATTTTCCTCTTCATTTGAA
AACTGAGAGTTGGTGTCCTGGGCCTGTCTCAGATTGAGAGGTCCTGGAAAGCCGATTGGAAAATCCTCTA
AGTGGGCCAAAAATTTCTGCTCGCCAATATCTACTTCTACATACCTCCAGAAATTCATCATTCTAAAAGC
ATGTGATTGTGCAATAGAGATGGGGAGGAGAGAGATGACAATTCCCTAGTCCCTCCTAACCACTAATCAT
CATCTTACCAGGCAGAACATCTTCCTCATAGATTTCAGTGTGACATTTATTGAGATTCTACATTATGCCT
GGGAATAACAGACATGGTCCTTACCCTCCTAAATTTTATTATCATAGCAGACAACACATAAGCTGATCCC
TTCAATATGGTGGGTGGTGTAATAGAAGGTATACACTGAGGGTCATGAGAGCAAGGGGCTAAACTGAGAG
TTCAGAAAAGGCTTCCCAGAGAAAATAAGACTTGAGTGGAACATTGGAGGAGTAGGAATTGACAATATAA
AGATGGGTTACTTTCACAGGAAGGGCCAGAGGTGTGCAGGACACTACTAGGAAATTGGAGATGAAGACAA
GGTCAGGTCCTGAAGGTCTTGTATGCCAGGCTAGGGAGCTTGACCTTTATCCTAAGGGCAATGGGAGTCA
CTGAACAGTCAAGACATGACTGCTCAGATTTGCCTTAGGGGCATATTGTGTGACTGGGCTTAGGCTCTTT
TTTTTTTTTTTGAGACAGAGTCTTGCTCTGTCGCCCAGTCTGGAGTGCAGTGGCGCGATCTCAGCTCACT
GCAAGCTCTGCCTCCTGGGTTCACGCCATTCTTCTTCCTCAGCCTCCCCAGTAGCTGAGACTACAGGCAC
CCGCCACCAAGCCCGGCTAATTTTTTGTATTTTTTAGTAGAGATGGGGTTTCACCGTGTTAGCCAGGGTG
GTCTCAATCTCCTGACCTTGTGATCCGCCCGCCTCGGCCTCCCAAAGTGCTGGGATTACAGGCATGAGCC
ACAGTGTCTGGCCTGGGCTTAGGCTCTTCGGAGCACCCAAGCAACATAGCCTAACTGGGAGAAGAGAAGG
AGCCTGTTTCCTGGAAATTGAGGCCTAAGTCAGAGAGGGCCGAAGTCACAGTCTGCCAGGATGTTCCTTG
GTCATCTGTCCTGTCCCTTGCAAATTCCTAACCAGCAGGCACCAAGGCCACACCTTGCCCACAGGACTTA
ACCTGGTACCACCAGCGAGAAACCAGCCCTGCTGAAGGAGGGAGAGCACAGCCTAAGCAAGACAAGGGTA
CAGACTGAAAGGCAATGCCTTTGGAGTGCCCAGCCCAAGCCCTGAGATCCAGCAGGAACCTCCTCTTAAT
TGTTTTGCGCGGGGAGGGAGATGATAGTTACTCGTCCAAGTTCACTCAGTGATGGTGCAGTTCGTGGCAG
CGTTGGAATACTACTTTGGTTTGTATCATTCCAAACCCTGCTGTCTCCACGAAGTCACCTTCCTTGGAGA
AGAAGGGGGAAATGAAGAAGAGGAAAGATATGAGGAAAGAGGAGCAGAGAGAAAGAGAAATGAGTCTTTT
AAAGTGGCAGAGGAAGGAGAATGGTAAACAGCAGGAGCGAAGCGGCTGAGGAGAAAGAAGAGGAAAGAAA
GGCGAGACGTGGGAGGATTGGAACAGAGACAAAAGGGAGGAGAGACGGACAGCGACAAGTGGAGAAAATC
GGCGAAACTTGAGTGGCAGAGAAGTCTGAGCGCTGAGACCCGGCGGCCCCGTGCGCCTTCCCACCTGGCG
CCGATCCACTTTCCTCGGGGTAGCGGCCCAACCCACTTCGCTGCCAGCCGATCCCTTTTACCCGTGGCTA
CCGGGACCACTCTACTCTCGCCCACTTGGCTCTGCCTAAGCGTCCTAGCCGGAGCGCGGTCTCTGCCACG
TGGGGAGGGGCGCGGCCGAGTTGCTGAAGAGCGCTTCTGATTGGCCAGAGGGCGGGGTTCTTGGCGTCTC
GCCGGCCAGACCCCTCCCTCAAAGGCGGGGCCTGGAGATCCACAGCTGGAAAGGGCGGAGCCCCAGCAGG
ACAGCTGGAAAGGGGCGGGGCCTGACGCGCGCGGCTCGCCGCGGCGGGCTGGGGGCGCCCTGGTCTGCCA
TAAAGTGAATGGGCGCCGGCTGGGGGTGGCAGTACGCGGTGAGGCTCACTCCCTCCGAGAGTCCAGGAGC
GCCCGAGCGGAGAGGCGGCCCGGGAGCAGGGGGGCGGCCCCCACTCCGGCCGGGTGCCCGGCCCCTGGCC
CCTGCCTGCCCTCTAGATCGCCGCCGCAGCCGGGCGCGCCGAAGTTGGTCGTGAGGCACTGGGCAGGTAA
GTATCAAGGTTACAAGACAGGTTTAAGGAGACCAATAGAAACTGGGCTTGTCGAGACAGAGAAGACTCTT
GCGTTTCTGATAGGCACCTATTGGTCTTACTGACATCCACTTTGCCTTTCTCTCCACAGGTGTCCACTCC
CAGGCGGCCGCCACCATGGTGAGCAAGGGCGAGGAGCTGTTCACCGGGGTGGTGCCCATCCTGGTCGAGC
TGGACGGCGACGTAAACGGCCACAAGTTCAGCGTGTCCGGCGAGGGCGAGGGCGATGCCACCTACGGCAA
GCTGACCCTGAAGTTCATCTGCACCACCGGCAAGCTGCCCGTGCCCTGGCCCACCCTCGTGACCACCTTC
ACCTACGGCGTGCAGTGCTTCGCCCGCTACCCCGACCACATGAAGCAGCACGACTTCTTCAAGTCCGCCA
TGCCCGAAGGCTACGTCCAGGAGCGCACCATCTTCTTCAAGGACGACGGCAACTACAAGACCCGCGCCGA
GGTGAAGTTCGAGGGCGACACCCTGGTGAACCGCATCGAGCTGAAGGGCATCGACTTCAAGGAGGACGGC
AACATCCTGGGGCACAAGCTGGAGTACAACTACAACAGCCACAAGGTCTATATCACCGCCGACAAGCAGA
AGAACGGCATCAAGGTGAACTTCAAGACCCGCCACAACATCGAGGACGGCAGCGTGCAGCTCGCCGACCA
CTACCAGCAGAACACCCCCATCGGCGACGGCCCCGTGCTGCTGCCCGACAACCACTACCTGAGCACCCAG
TCCGCCCTGAGCAAAGACCCCAACGAGAAGCGCGATCACATGGTCCTGCTGGAGTTCGTGACCGCCGCCG
GGATCACTCTCGGCATGGACGAGCTGTACAAGTAAGCGGCCGCGATCGCTCAACCTCTGGATTACAAAAT
TTGTGAAAGATTGACTGGTATTCTTAACTATGTTGCTCCTTTTACGCTATGTGGATACGCTGCTTTAATG
CCTTTGTATCATGCTATTGCTTCCCGTATGGCTTTCATTTTCTCCTCCTTGTATAAATCCTGGTTGCTGT
CTCTTTATGAGGAGTTGTGGCCCGTTGTCAGGCAACGTGGCGTGGTGTGCACTGTGTTTGCTGACGCAAC
CCCCACTGGTTGGGGCATTGCCACCACCTGTCAGCTCCTTTCCGGGACTTTCGCTTTCCCCCTCCCTATT
GCCACGGCGGAACTCATCGCCGCCTGCCTTGCCCGCTGCTGGACAGGGGCTCGGCTGTTGGGCACTGACA
ATTCCGTGGTGTTGTCGGGGAAATCATCGTCCTTTCCTTGGCTGCTCGCCTGTGTTGCCACCTGGATTCT
GCGCGGGACGTCCTTCTGCTACGTCCCTTCGGCCCTCAATCCAGCGGACCTTCCTTCCCGCGGCCTGCTG
CCGGCTCTGCGGCCTCTTCCGCGTCTTCGCCTTCGCCCTCAGACGAGTCGGATCTCCCTTTGGGCCGCCT
CCCCGCGATCGCAGACATGATAAGATACATTGATGAGTTTGGACAAACCACAACTAGAATGCAGTGAAAA
AAATGCTTTATTTGTGAAATTTGTGATGCTATTGCTTTATTTGTAACCATTATAAGCTGCAATAAACAAG
TTAACAACAACAATTGCATTCATTTTATGTTTCAGGTTCAGGGGGAGATGTGGGAGGTTTTTTAAAGCAA
GTAAAACCTCTACAAATGTGGTAGTCGAAATTCCCGATAAGGATCTTCGTCGACGAATTCCCGATAAGGA
TCTTCCTAGAGCATGGCTACGTAGATAAGTAGCATGGCGGGTTAATCATTAACTACAAGGAACCCCTAGT
GATGGAGTTGGCCACTCCCTCTCTGCGCGCTCGCTCGCTCACTGAGGCCGGGCGACCAAAGGTCGCCCGA
CGCCCGGGCTTTGCCCGGGCGGCCTCAGTGAGCGAGCGAGCGCGCAGCCTTAATTAACCTAATTCACTGG
CCGTCGTTTTACAACGTCGTGACTGGGAAAACCCTGGCGTTACCCAACTTAATCGCCTTGCAGCACATCC
CCCTTTCGCCAGCTGGCGTAATAGCGAAGAGGCCCGCACCGATCGCCCTTCCCAACAGTTGCGCAGCCTG
AATGGCGAATGGG
[124 nt withheld, positions 4844-4967]
C
[91 nt withheld, positions 4969-5059]
A
[49 nt withheld, positions 5061-5109]
CCTTTGACGTTGGAGTCCACGTTCTTT
[37 nt withheld, positions 5137-5173]
ACCCTATCTCGGTCTATTCTTTTGATTTATAAGGGATTTTGCCGATTTCGGCCTATTGGTTAAAAAATGA
GCTGATTTAACAAAAATTTAACGCGAATTTTAACAAAATATTAACGCTTACAATTTAGGTGGCACTTTTC
GGGGAAATGTGCGCGGAACCCCTATTTGTTTATTTTTCTAAATACATTCAAATATGTATCCGCTCATGAG
ACAATAACCCTGATAAATGCTTCAATAATATTGAAAAAGGAAGAGTATGAGTATTCAACATTTCCGTGTC
GCCCTTATTCCCTTTTTTGCGGCATTTTGCCTTCCTGTTTTTGCTCACCCAGAAACGCTGGTGAAAGTAA
AAGATGCTGAAGATCAGTTGGGTGCACGAGTGGGTTACATCGAACTGGATCTCAACAGCGGTAAGATCCT
TGAGAGTTTTCGCCCCGAAGAACGTTTTCCAATGATGAGCACTTTTAAAGTTCTGCTATGTGGCGCGGTA
TTATCCCGTATTGACGCCGGGCAAGAGCAACTCGGTCGCCGCATACACTATTCTCAGAATGACTTGGTTG
AGTACTCACCAGTCACAGAAAAGCATCTTACGGATGGCATGACAGTAAGAGAATTATGCAGTGCTGCCAT
AACCATGAGTGATAACACTGCGGCCAACTTACTTCTGACAACGATCGGAGGACCGAAGGAGCTAACCGCT
TTTTTGCACAACATGGGGGATCATGTAACTCGCCTTGATCGTTGGGAACCGGAGCTGAATGAAGCCATAC
CAAACGACGAGCGTGACACCACGATGCCTGTAGCAATGGCAACAACGTTGCGCAAACTATTAACTGGCGA
ACTACTTACTCTAGCTTCCCGGCAACAATTAATAGACTGGATGGAGGCGGATAAAGTTGCAGGACCACTT
CTGCGCTCGGCCCTTCCGGCTGGCTGGTTTATTGCTGATAAATCTGGAGCCGGTGAGCGTGGGTCTCGCG
GTATCATTGCAGCACTGGGGCCAGATGGTAAGCCCTCCCGTATCGTAGTTATCTACACGACGGGGAGTCA
GGCAACTATGGATGAACGAAATAGACAGATCGCTGAGATAGGTGCCTCACTGATTAAGCATTGGTAACTG
TCAGACCAAGTTTACTCATATATACTTTAGATTGATTTAAAACTTCATTTTTAATTTAAAAGGATCTAGG
TGAAGATCCTTTTTGATAATCTCATGACCAAAATCCCTTAACGTGAGTTTTCGTTCCACTGAGCGTCAGA
CCCCGTAGAAAAGATCAAAGGATCTTCTTGAGATCCTTTTTTTCTGCGCGTAATCTGCTGCTTGCAAACA
AAAAAACCACCGCTACCAGCGGTGGTTTGTTTGCCGGATCAAGAGCTACCAACTCTTTTTCCGAAGGTAA
CTGGCTTCAGCAGAGCGCAGATACCAAATACTGTTCTTCTAGTGTAGCCGTAGTTAGGCCACCACTTCAA
GAACTCTGTAGCACCGCCTACATACCTCGCTCTGCTAATCCTGTTACCAGTGGCTGCTGCCAGTGGCGAT
AAGTCGTGTCTTACCGGGTTGGACTCAAGACGATAGTTACCGGATAAGGCGCAGCGGTCGGGCTGAACGG
GGGGTTCGTGCACACAGCCCAGCTTGGAGCGAACGACCTACACCGAACTGAGATACCTACAGCGTGAGCT
ATGAGAAAGCGCCACGCTTCCCGAAGGGAGAAAGGCGGACAGGTATCCGGTAAGCGGCAGGGTCGGAACA
GGAGAGCGCACGAGGGAGCTTCCAGGGGGAAACGCCTGGTATCTTTATAGTCCTGTCGGGTTTCGCCACC
TCTGACTTGAGCGTCGATTTTTGTGATGCTCGTCAGGGGGGCGGAGCCTATGGAAAAACGCCAGCAACGC
GGCCTTTTTACGGTTCCTGGCCTTTTGCTGGCCTTTTGCTCACATGTTCTTTCCTGCGTTATCCCCTGAT
TCTGTGGATAACCGTATTACCGCCTTTGAGTGAGCTGATACCGCTCGCCGCAGCCGAACGACCGAGCGCA
GCGAGTCAGTGAGCGAGGAAGCGGAAGAGCGCCCAATACGCAAACCGCCTCTCCCCGCGCGTTGGCCGAT
TCATTAATGCAGCTGGCACGACAGGTTTCCCGACTGGAAAGCGGGCAGTGAGCGCAACGCAATTAATGTG
AGTTAGCTCACTCATTAGGCACCCCAGGCTTTACACTTTATGCTTCCGGCTCGTATGTTGTGTGGAATTG
TGAGCGGATAACAATTTCACACAGGAAACAGCTATGACCATGATTACGCCAGATTTAATTAAGGCCTTAA
TTAGG
Features (pLannotate 1.2.2; 17 found; start..end, strand, type, name):
   1118..1381    +  CDS            YS049_HUMAN (fragment): Experimental evidence at transcript level: Swiss-Prot protein existence level 2. From Homo sapiens (Human).
   2727..2859    +  intron         chimeric intron: chimera between introns from human β-globin and immunoglobulin heavy chain genes
   2886..3605    +  CDS            EmGFP: Emerald GFP mammalian codon-optimized
   3620..4206    +  misc_feature   WPRE: woodchuck hepatitis virus posttranscriptional regulatory element
   4221..4342    -  polyA_signal   SV40 poly(A) signal: SV40 polyadenylation signal
   4365..4433    -  CDS            large T antigen (fragment): large T antigen from SV40 (simian virus 40)
   4538..4668    +  repeat_region  AAV2 ITR (fragment): inverted terminal repeat of adeno-associated virus serotype 2 inverted
   4682..4839    +  CDS            lacZα (fragment): LacZα fragment of β-galactosidase; lacZ fragment
   4844..5272    +  rep_origin     f1 ori (sequence partly withheld): f1 bacteriophage origin of replication; arrow indicates direction of (+) strand synthesis
   5325..5429    +  promoter       AmpR promoter: bla
   5430..6290    +  CDS            AmpR: β-lactamase; bla; confers resistance to ampicillin, carbenicillin, and related antibiotics
   6461..7049    +  rep_origin     ori: high-copy-number ColE1/pMB1/pBR322/pUC origin of replication
   7232..7324    +  CDS            lacI (fragment): lac repressor; lacI; The lac repressor binds to the lac operator to inhibit transcription in E. coli. This inhibition can be relieved by adding lactose or isopropyl-β-D-thiogalactopyranoside (IPTG).
   7337..7358    +  protein_bind   CAP binding site: CAP binding activates transcription in the presence of cAMP. E. coli catabolite activator protein
   7373..7403    +  promoter       lac promoter: promoter for the E. coli lac operon
   7411..7427    +  protein_bind   lac operator: The lac repressor binds to the lac operator to inhibit transcription in E. coli. This inhibition can be relieved by adding lactose or isopropyl-β-D-thiogalactopyranoside (IPTG). lac repressor encoded by lacI
   7488..130     -  repeat_region  AAV2 ITR (fragment) (across the origin): inverted terminal repeat of adeno-associated virus serotype 2 inverted
