[The description below was written by a language model from this plasmid's Addgene catalogue record and pLannotate feature annotations shown in this document.]
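Description:
pEMS2230 is a recombinant AAV genome (transfer) plasmid built on the pEMS2131 backbone, in which a human MiniPromoter, Ple253, drives expression of Emerald GFP. Ple253 is a compact, roughly 2.5 kb synthetic regulatory element designed from the human PITX3 locus, and it sits between retained FseI and AscI sites, so the promoter can be exchanged as a cassette. The feature table does not annotate the MiniPromoter itself. A small hit to an uncharacterised human protein fragment falls within the promoter region and most likely just reflects its human genomic origin rather than an intended coding sequence.

Downstream of the promoter, the expression unit contains a chimeric β-globin/immunoglobulin heavy chain intron, which generally boosts transcript processing and expression. This is followed by the mammalian codon-optimised EmGFP reading frame, a WPRE to enhance post-transcriptional expression, and an SV40 polyadenylation signal with a short adjoining remnant of large T antigen sequence. The whole cassette is flanked by AAV2 inverted terminal repeats, both detected as partial matches, which provide the cis signals for replication and packaging into AAV capsids when rep, cap and helper functions are supplied in trans.

The bacterial portion carries ampicillin resistance, a ColE1/pUC-type origin, an f1 origin, and residual lac elements (lacZα and lacI fragments, lac promoter and operator). The catalogue lists the plasmid as low copy even though the annotated origin type is high copy. It is propagated in a recombination-deficient strain, consistent with the instability typical of ITRs. The associated work tested human MiniPromoters for cell-type-restricted rAAV expression in the eye, so this construct serves as a reporter of Ple253 activity, though the record does not state which ocular cell type it targets.
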