Addgene plasmid #158420: pEMS2230
Purpose: AAV plasmid with Ple253 (PITX3 MiniPromoter) driving expression of EmGFP. Contains WPRE.
Depositing lab: Elizabeth Simpson. Depositing organization: University of British Columbia. Publication: Human MiniPromoters for ocular-rAAV expression in ON bipolar, cone, corneal, endothelial, Muller glial, and PAX6 cells. Korecki AJ, Cueva-Vargas JL, Fornes O, Agostinone J, Farkas RA, Hickmott JW, Lam SL, Mathelier A, Zhou M, Wasserman WW, Di Polo A, Simpson EM. Gene Ther. 2021 Feb 2. pii: 10.1038/s41434-021-00227-z. doi: 10.1038/s41434-021-00227-z. PubMed 33531684.
Backbone
  Vector backbone: pEMS2131
  Backbone manufacturer: Elizabeth Simpson (Addgene plasmid # 111895)
  Backbone size w/o insert (bp): 4999
  Vector type: AAV
Growth in bacteria
  Bacterial resistance: Ampicillin, 100 μg/mL
  Growth temperature: 37°C
  Growth strain: SURE cells
  Growth instructions: “SURE” cells from Agilent, that the colonies are freshly picked, and the you limit the time to grow the culture. We typically transform the plasmid in the afternoon and take out the plate from the 37 degree incubator in the morning, we then pick the colonies and grow in LB for ~ 20 hrs
  Copy number: Low Copy
Gene/Insert
  Gene/Insert name: Ple253 (alt name: PITX3 MiniPromoter)
  Insert size (bp): 2484
  Entrez Gene: PITX3 (a.k.a. ASGD1, ASMD, ASOD, CTPP4, CTRCT11, PTX3)
  Promoter: Ple253
  Cloning method: Restriction Enzyme; 5′ cloning site FseI (not destroyed); 3′ cloning site AscI (not destroyed)
  Sequencing primers: 5′ oEMS6098 (GCCATGCTCTAGGAAGATCG); 3′ oEMS2451 (CTCCTCCCCATCTCTATTGCACA)
Resource information
  A portion of this plasmid was derived from a plasmid made by: DNA synthesized at GenScript
Terms and licenses: Academic/Nonprofit Terms; Industry Terms: Not Available to Industry
Depositor comments: Please see the annotated GenBank file and the additional image file for the specific location of features in this plasmid.
How to cite: pEMS2230 was a gift from Elizabeth Simpson (Addgene plasmid # 158420 ; http://n2t.net/addgene:158420 ; RRID:Addgene_158420)
